>Addgene plasmid #228726 | pEJS2705-CMV-Nme2Smu-ABE8e-i8-L10-D56R | addgene full sequence | sequence record 454011 | Addgene NGS Result
AGAGCTGGTTTAGTGAACCGTCAGATCCGCTAGAGATCCGCGGCCGCTAATACGACTCACTATAGGGAGA
GCCGCCACCATGAAACGGACAGCCGACGGAAGCGAGTTCGAGTCACCAAAGAAGAAGCGGAAAGTCGAAG
ATATGGCCGCCTTCAAGCCTAACCCAATCAATTACATCCTGGGACTGGCCATCGGAATCGCATCCGTGGG
ATGGGCTATGGTGGAGATCGACGAGGAGGAGAATCCTATCCGGCTGATCGATCTGGGCGTGAGAGTGTTT
GAGAGGGCCGAGGTGCCAAAGACCGGCCGTTCTCTGGCTATGGCCCGGAGACTGGCACGGAGCGTGAGGC
GCCTGACACGGAGAAGGGCACACAGGCTGCTGAGGGCACGCCGGCTGCTGAAGAGAGAGGGCGTGCTGCA
GGCAGCAGACTTCGATGAGAATGGCCTGATCAAGAGCCTGCCAAACACCCCCTGGCAGCTGAGAGCAGCC
GCCCTGGACAGGAAGCTGACACCACTGGAGTGGTCTGCCGTGCTGCTGCACCTGATCAAGCACCGCGGCT
ACCTGAGCCAGCGGAAGAACGAGGGAGAGACAGCAGACAAGGAGCTGGGCGCCCTGCTGAAGGGAGTGGC
CAACAATGCCCACGCCCTGCAGACCGGCGATTTCAGGACACCTGCCGAGCTGGCCCTGAATAAGTTTGAG
AAGGAGTCCGGCCACATCAGAAACCAGAGGGGCGACTATAGCCACACCTTCTCCCGCAAGGATCTGCAGG
CCGAGCTGATCCTGCTGTTCGAGAAGCAGAAGGAGTTTGGCAATCCACACGTGAGCGGAGGCCTGAAGGA
GGGAATCGAGACCCTGCTGATGACACAGAGGCCTGCCCTGTCCGGCGACGCAGTGCAGAAGATGCTGGGA
CACTGCACCTTCGAGCCTGCAGAGCCAAAGGCCGCCAAGAACACCTACACAGCCGAGCGGTTTATCTGGC
TGACAAAGCTGAACAATCTGAGAATCCTGGAGCAGGGATCCGAGAGGCCACTGACCGACACAGAGAGGGC
CACCCTGATGGATGAGCCTTACCGGAAGTCTAAGCTGACATATGCCCAGGCCAGAAAGCTGCTGGGCCTG
GAGGACACCGCCTTCTTTAAGGGCCTGAGATACGGCAAGGATAATGCCGAGGCCTCCACACTGATGGAGA
TGAAGGCCTATCACGCCATCTCTCGCGCCCTGGAGAAGGAGGGCCTGAAGGACAAGAAGTCCCCCCTGAA
CCTGAGCTCCGAGCTGCAGGATGAGATCGGCACCGCCTTCTCTCTGTTTAAGACCGACGAGGATATCACA
GGCCGCCTGAAGGACAGGGTGCAGCCTGAGATCCTGGAGGCCCTGCTGAAGCACATCTCTTTCGATAAGT
TTGTGCAGATCAGCCTGAAGGCCCTGAGAAGGATCGTGCCACTGATGGAGCAGGGCAAGCGGTACGACGA
GGCCTGCGCCGAGATCTACGGCGATCACTATGGCAAGAAGAACACAGAGGAGAAGATCTATCTGCCCCCT
ATCCCTGCCGACGAGATCAGAAATCCTGTGGTGCTGAGGGCCCTGTCCCAGGCAAGAAAAGTGATCAACG
GAGTGGTGCGCCGGTACGGATCTCCAGCCCGGATCCACATCGAGACCGCCAGAGAAGTGGGCAAGAGCTT
CAAGGACCGGAAGGAGATCGAGAAGAGACAGGAGGAGAATCGCAAGGATCGGGAGAAGGCCGCCGCCAAG
TTTAGGGAGTACTTCCCTAACTTTGTGGGCGAGCCAAAGTCTAAGGACATCCTGAAGCTGCGCCTGTACG
AGCAGCAGCACGGCAAGTGTCTGTATAGCGGCAAGGAGATCAATCTGGTGCGGCTGAACGAGAAGGGCTA
TGTGGAGATCGATCACGCCCTGCCTTTCTCCAGAACCTGGGACGATTCTTTTAACAATAAGGTGCTGGTG
CTGGGCAGCGAGAACCAGAATAAGGGCAATCAGACACCATACGAGTATTTCAATGGCAAGGACAACTCCA
GGGAGTGGCAGGAGTTCAAGGCCCGCGTGGAGACCTCTAGATTTCCCAGGAGCAAGAAGCAGCGGATCCT
GCTGCAGAAGTTCGACGAGGATGGCTTTAAGGAGTGCAACCTGAATGACACCAGATACGTGAACCGGTTC
CTGTGCCAGTTTGTGGCCGATCACATCCTGCTGACCGGCAAGGGCAAGAGAAGGGTGTTCGCCTCTAATG
GCCAGATCACAAACCTGCTGAGGGGATTTTGGGGACTGAGGAAGGTGCGGGCAGAGAATGACAGACACCA
CGCACTGGATGCAGTGGTGGTGGCATGCAGCACCGTGGCAATGCAGCAGAAGATCACAAGATTCGTGAGG
TATAAGGAGATGAACGCCTTTGACGGCAAGACCATCGATAAGGAGACAGGCAAGGTGCTGCACCAGAAGA
CCCACTTCCCCCAGCCTTGGGAGTTCTTTGCCCAGGAAGTGATGATCCGGGTGTTCGGCAAGCCAGACGG
CAAGCCTTCTGGCGGTTCAGGTGGATCAGGCGGTAGCTCTGAGGTGGAGTTTTCCCACGAGTACTGGATG
AGACATGCCCTGACCCTGGCCAAGAGGGCACGCGATGAGAGGGAGGTGCCTGTGGGAGCCGTGCTGGTGC
TGAACAATAGAGTGATCGGCGAGGGCTGGAACAGAGCCATCGGCCTGCACGACCCAACAGCCCATGCCGA
AATTATGGCCCTGAGACAGGGCGGCCTGGTCATGCAGAACTACAGACTGATTGACGCCACCCTGTACGTG
ACATTCGAGCCTTGCGTGATGTGCGCCGGCGCCATGATCCACTCTAGGATCGGCCGCGTGGTGTTTGGCG
TGAGGAACAGCAAACGGGGCGCCGCAGGCTCCCTGATGAACGTGCTGAACTACCCCGGCATGAATCACCG
CGTCGAAATTACCGAGGGAATCCTGGCAGATGAATGTGCCGCCCTGCTGTGCGACTTCTACCGGATGCCT
AGACAGGTGTTCAATGCTCAGAAGAAGGCCCAGAGCTCCATCAACGAGACACCTGGCACAAGCGAGAGCG
CAACAGAGTTTGAGGAGGCCGATACCCCAGAGAAGCTGAGGACACTGCTGGCAGAGAAGCTGTCTAGCAG
GCCAGAGGCAGTGCACGAGTACGTGACCCCACTGTTCGTGTCCAGGGCACCCAATCGGAAGATGTCTGGC
GCCCACAAGGACACACTGAGAAGCGCCAAGAGGTTTGTGAAGCACAACGAGAAGATCTCCGTGAAGAGAG
TGTGGCTGACCGAGATCAAGCTGGCCGATCTGGAGAACATGGTGAATTACAAGAACGGCAGGGAGATCGA
GCTGTATGAGGCCCTGAAGGCAAGGCTGGAGGCCTACGGAGGAAATGCCAAGCAGGCCTTCGACCCAAAG
GATAACCCCTTTTATAAGAAGGGAGGACAGCTGGTGAAGGCCGTGCGGGTGGAGAAGACCCAGGAGAGCG
GCGTGCTGCTGAATAAGAAGAACGCCTACACAATCGCCGACAACGCCACCATGGTGCGGGTGGACGTGTA
CACCAAGGCCGGCAAGAACTACCTGGTTCCTGTGTACGTGTGGCAGGTGGCCCAGGGCATCTTACCCAAC
CGCGCCGTGACCAGCGGCAAGTCCGAGGCTGACTGGGACCTGATCGATGAGAGCTTCGAGTTCAAGTTCT
CTCTGTCCCGGGGAGATCTCGTGGAAATGATCTCCAACAAGGGCAGAATCTTCGGCTACTACAACGGCCT
GGACAGAGCCAACGGCTCTATTGGAATTAGAGAGCACGACCTAGAGAAGAGCAAGGGCAAAGACGGCGTG
CATAGAGTGGGAGTGAAAACAGCTACAGCATTTAACAAGTACCACGTGGATCCCCTGGGCAAAGAGATCC
ACAGATGCAGCAGCGAACCCAGACCTACACTGAAAATCAAGTCTAAGAAGGAGGATAAAAGAACCGCCGA
CGGCAGCGAATTCGAGCCCAAGAAGAAGAGGAAAGTCTAACCGGTCATCATCACCATCACCATTGAGTTT
AAACCCGCTGATCAGCCTCGACTGTGCCTTCTAGTTGCCAGCCATCTGTTGTTTGCCCCTCCCCCGTGCC
TTCCTTGACCCTGGAAGGTGCCACTCCCACTGTCCTTTCCTAATAAAATGAGGAAATTGCATCGCATTGT
CTGAGTAGGTGTCATTCTATTCTGGGGGGTGGGGTGGGGCAGGACAGCAAGGGGGAGGATTGGGAAGACA
ATAGCAGGCATGCTGGGGATGCGGTGGGCTCTATGGCTTCTGAGGCGGAAAGAACCAGCTGGGGCTCGAT
ACCGTCGACCTCTAGCTAGAGCTTGGCGTAATCATGGTCATAGCTGTTTCCTGTGTGAAATTGTTATCCG
CTCACAATTCCACACAACATACGAGCCGGAAGCATAAAGTGTAAAGCCTAGGGTGCCTAATGAGTGAGCT
AACTCACATTAATTGCGTTGCGCTCACTGCCCGCTTTCCAGTCGGGAAACCTGTCGTGCCAGCTGCATTA
ATGAATCGGCCAACGCGCGGGGAGAGGCGGTTTGCGTATTGGGCGCTACAGACATGATAAGATACATTGA
TGAGTTTGGACAAACCACAACTAGAATGCAGTGAAAAAAATGCTTTATTTGTGAAATTTGTGATGCTATT
GCTTTATTTGTAACCATTATAAGCTGCAATAAACAAGTTGGGGTGGGCGAAGAACTCCAGCATGAGATCC
CCGCGCTGGAGGATCATCCAGCCGGCGTCCCGGAAAACGATTCCGAAGCCCAACCTTTCATAGAAGGCGG
CGGTGGAATCGAAATCTCGTAGCACGTGTCAGTCCTGCTCCTCGGCCACGAAGTGCTTAGCCCTCCCACA
CATAACCAGAGGGCAGCAATTCACGAATCCCAACTGCCGTCGGCTGTCCATCACTGTCCTTCACTATGGC
TTTGATCCCAGGATGCAGATCGAGAAGCACCTGTCGGCACCGTCCGCAGGGGCTCAAGATGCCCCTGTTC
TCATTTCCGATCGCGACGATACAAGTCAGGTTGCCAGCTGCCGCAGCAGCAGCAGTGCCCAGCACCACGA
GTTCTGCACAAGGTCCCCCAGTAAAATGATATACATTGACACCAGTGAAGATGCGGCCGTCGCTAGAGAG
AGCTGCGCTGGCGACGCTGTAGTCTTCAGAGATGGGGATGCTGTTGATTGTAGCCGTTGCTCTTTCAATG
AGGGTGGATTCTTCTTGAGACAAAGGCTTGGCCATGGTTTAGTTCCTCACCTTGTCGTATTATACTATGC
CGATATACTATGCCGATGATTAATTGTCAACACGTGCTGATCAGATCCGAAAATGGATATACAAGCTCCC
GGGAGCTTTTTGCAAAAGCCTAGGCCTCCAAAAAAGCCTCCTCACTACTTCTGGAATAGCTCAGAGGCAG
AGGCGGCCTCGGCCTCTGCATAAATAAAAAAAATTAGTCAGCCATGGGGCGGAGAATGGGCGGAACTGGG
CGGAGTTAGGGGCGGGATGGGCGGAGTTAGGGGCGGGACTATGGTTGCTGACTAATTGAGATGCATGCTT
TGCATACTTCTGCCTGCTGGGGAGCCTGGGGACTTTCCACACCTGGTTGCTGACTAATTGAGATGCATGC
TTTGCATACTTCTGCCTGCTGGGGAGCCTGGGGACTTTCCACACCCTAACTGACACACATTCCACAGAAT
TCACTGACTCGCTGCGCTCGGTCGTTCGGCTGCGGCGAGCGGTATCAGCTCACTCAAAGGCGGTAATACG
GTTATCCACAGAATCAGGGGATAACGCAGGAAAGAACATGTAAGTGATCTCCAAAAAATAAGTACTTTTT
GACTGTAAATAAAATTGTAAGGAGTAAAAAGTACTTTTTTTTCTAAAAAAATGTAATTAAGTAAAAGTAA
AAGTATTGATTTTTAATTGTACTCAAGTAAAGTAAAAATCCCCAAAAATAATACTTAAGTACAGTAATCA
AGTAAAATTACTCAAGTACTTTACACCTCTGCATGTGAGCAAAAGGCCAGCAAAAGGCCAGGAACCGTAA
AAAGGCCGCGTTGCTGGCGTTTTTCCATAGGCTCCGCCCCCCTGACGAGCATCACAAAAATCGACGCTCA
AGTCAGAGGTGGCGAAACCCGACAGGACTATAAAGATACCAGGCGTTTCCCCCTGGAAGCTCCCTCGTGC
GCTCTCCTGTTCCGACCCTGCCGCTTACCGGATACCTGTCCGCCTTTCTCCCTTCGGGAAGCGTGGCGCT
TTCTCATAGCTCACGCTGTAGGTATCTCAGTTCGGTGTAGGTCGTTCGCTCCAAGCTGGGCTGTGTGCAC
GAACCCCCCGTTCAGCCCGACCGCTGCGCCTTATCCGGTAACTATCGTCTTGAGTCCAACCCGGTAAGAC
ACGACTTATCGCCACTGGCAGCAGCCACTGGTAACAGGATTAGCAGAGCGAGGTATGTAGGCGGTGCTAC
AGAGTTCTTGAAGTGGTGGCCTAACTACGGCTACACTAGAAGAACAGTATTTGGTATCTGCGCTCTGCTG
AAGCCAGTTACCTTCGGAAAAAGAGTTGGTAGCTCTTGATCCGGCAAACAAACCACCGCTGGTAGCGGTG
GTTTTTTTGTTTGCAAGCAGCAGATTACGCGCAGAAAAAAAGGATCTCAAGAAGATCCTTTGATCTTTTC
TACGGGGTCTGACACTCAGTGGAACGAAAACTCACGTTAAGGGATTTTGGTCATGAGATTATCAAAAAGG
ATCTTCACCTAGATCCTTTTAAATTAAAAATGAAGTTTTAAATCAATCTAAAGTATATATGAGTAAACTT
GGTCTGACAGTTACCAATGCTTAATCAGTGAGGCACCTATCTCAGCGATCTGTCTATTTCGTTCATCCAT
AGTTGCCTGACTCCCCGTCGTGTAGATAACTACGATACGGGAGGGCTTACCATCTGGCCCCAGTGCTGCA
ATGATACCGCGGGACCCACGCTCACCGGCTCCAGATTTATCAGCAATAAACCAGCCAGCCGGAAGGGCCG
AGCGCAGAAGTGGTCCTGCAACTTTATCCGCCTCCATCCAGTCTATTAATTGTTGCCGGGAAGCTAGAGT
AAGTAGTTCGCCAGTTAATAGTTTGCGCAACGTTGTTGCCATTGCTACAGGCATCGTGGTGTCACGCTCG
TCGTTTGGTATGGCTTCATTCAGCTCCGGTTCCCAACGATCAAGGCGAGTTACATGATCCCCCATGTTGT
GCAAAAAAGCGGTTAGCTCCTTCGGTCCTCCGATCGTTGTCAGAAGTAAGTTGGCCGCAGTGTTATCACT
CATGGTTATGGCAGCACTGCATAATTCTCTTACTGTCATGCCATCCGTAAGATGCTTTTCTGTGACTGGT
GAGTACTCAACCAAGTCATTCTGAGAATAGTGTATGCGGCGACCGAGTTGCTCTTGCCCGGCGTCAATAC
GGGATAATACCGCGCCACATAGCAGAACTTTAAAAGTGCTCATCATTGGAAAACGTTCTTCGGGGCGAAA
ACTCTCAAGGATCTTACCGCTGTTGAGATCCAGTTCGATGTAACCCACTCGTGCACCCAACTGATCTTCA
GCATCTTTTACTTTCACCAGCGTTTCTGGGTGAGCAAAAACAGGAAGGCAAAATGCCGCAAAAAAGGGAA
TAAGGGCGACACGGAAATGTTGAATACTCATACTCTTCCTTTTTCAATATTATTGAAGCATTTATCAGGG
TTATTGTCTCATGAGCGGATACATATTTGAATGTATTTAGAAAAATAAACAAATAGGGGTTCCGCGCACA
TTTCCCCGAAAAGTGCCACCTGACGTCGACGGATCGGGAGATCGATCTCCCGATCCCCTAGGGTCGACTC
TCAGTACAATCTGCTCTGATGCCGCATAGTTAAGCCAGTATCTGCTCCCTGCTTGTGTGTTGGAGGTCGC
TGAGTAGTGCGCGAGCAAAATTTAAGCTACAACAAGGCAAGGCTTGACCGACAATTGCATGAAGAATCTG
CTTAGGGTTAGGCGTTTTGCGCTGCTTCGCGATGTACGGGCCAGATATACGCGGGTACCGGCATATGGTT
CTTGACAGAGGTGTAAAAAGTACTCAAAAATTTTACTCAAGTGAAAGTACAAGTACTTAGGGAAAATTTT
ACTCAATTAAAAGTAAAAGTATCTGGCTAGAATCTTACTTGAGTAAAAGTAAAAAAGTACTCCATTAAAA
TTGTACTTGAGTATTAACGCGTTGACATTGATTATTGACTAGTTATTAATAGTAATCAATTACGGGGTCA
TTAGTTCATAGCCCATATATGGAGTTCCGCGTTACATAACTTACGGTAAATGGCCCGCCTGGCTGACCGC
CCAACGACCCCCGCCCATTGACGTCAATAATGACGTATGTTCCCATAGTAACGCCAATAGGGACTTTCCA
TTGACGTCAATGGGTGGAGTATTTACGGTAAACTGCCCACTTGGCAGTACATCAAGTGTATCATATGCCA
AGTACGCCCCCTATTGACGTCAATGACGGTAAATGGCCCGCCTGGCATTATGCCCAGTACATGACCTTAT
GGGACTTTCCTACTTGGCAGTACATCTACGTATTAGTCATCGCTATTACCATGGTGATGCGGTTTTGGCA
GTACATCAATGGGCGTGGATAGCGGTTTGACTCACGGGGATTTCCAAGTCTCCACCCCATTGACGTCAAT
GGGAGTTTGTTTTGGCACCAAAATCAACGGGACTTTCCAAAATGTCGTAACAACTCCGCCCCATTGACGC
AAATGGGCGGTAGGCGTGTACGGTGGGAGGTCTATATAAGC
Features (pLannotate 1.2.2; 21 found; start..end, strand, type, name):
     48..66      +  promoter       T7 promoter: promoter for bacteriophage T7 RNA polymerase
    143..3946    +  CDS            cas9: CAS9_NEIMA - Experimental evidence at protein level: Swiss-Prot protein existence level 1. CRISPR (clustered regularly interspaced short palindromic repeat) is an adaptive immune system that provides protection against mobile genetic elements (viruses, transposable elements and conjugative plasmids). CRISPR clusters contain spacers, sequences complementary to antecedent mobile elements, and target invading nucleic acids. CRISPR clusters are transcribed and processed into CRISPR RNA (crRNA). In type II CRISPR systems correct processing of pre-crRNA requires a trans- encoded small RNA (tracrRNA)
   4082..4306    +  polyA_signal   bGH poly(A) signal: bovine growth hormone polyadenylation signal
   4310..4331    +  promoter       SV40 promoter (fragment): SV40 enhancer and early promoter
   4336..4352    +  misc_feature   MCS (fragment): pBluescript multiple cloning site
   4401..4417    -  protein_bind   lac operator: The lac repressor binds to the lac operator to inhibit transcription in E. coli. This inhibition can be relieved by adding lactose or isopropyl-β-D-thiogalactopyranoside (IPTG). lac repressor encoded by lacI
   4425..4455    -  promoter       lac promoter: promoter for the E. coli lac operon
   4470..4491    -  protein_bind   CAP binding site: CAP binding activates transcription in the presence of cAMP. E. coli catabolite activator protein
   4504..4596    -  CDS            lacI (fragment): lac repressor; lacI; The lac repressor binds to the lac operator to inhibit transcription in E. coli. This inhibition can be relieved by adding lactose or isopropyl-β-D-thiogalactopyranoside (IPTG).
   4608..4729    -  polyA_signal   SV40 poly(A) signal: SV40 polyadenylation signal
   4724..4849    -  CDS            ble (fragment): BLE_KLEPN - Experimental evidence at protein level: Swiss-Prot protein existence level 1. Binding protein with a strong affinity to the bleomycin family of antibiotics. Binds to CL990; an antimitotic-antibiotic compound. From Klebsiella pneumoniae.
   4859..4886    -  CDS            BleoR (fragment): antibiotic-binding protein; Sh ble from Streptoalloteichus hindustanus; confers resistance to bleomycin, phleomycin, and Zeocin™
   4887..5285    -  CDS            BSD: blasticidin S deaminase; Aspergillus terreus BSD; confers resistance to blasticidin
   5304..5351    -  promoter       EM7 promoter: synthetic bacterial promoter&nbsp
   5399..5728    -  promoter       SV40 promoter: SV40 enhancer and early promoter
   6112..6700    -  rep_origin     ori: high-copy-number ColE1/pMB1/pBR322/pUC origin of replication
   6871..7731    -  CDS            AmpR: β-lactamase; bla; confers resistance to ampicillin, carbenicillin, and related antibiotics
   7732..7836    -  promoter       AmpR promoter: bla
   7907..7951    -  misc_feature   bom (fragment): basis of mobility region from pBR322
   8284..8663    +  enhancer       CMV enhancer: human cytomegalovirus immediate early enhancer
   8664..6       +  promoter       CMV promoter (across the origin): human cytomegalovirus (CMV) immediate early promoter
