[The description below was written by a language model from this plasmid's Addgene catalogue record and pLannotate feature annotations shown in this document.]
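Description:
pEJS2705-CMV-Nme2Smu-ABE8e-i8-L10-D56R is a mammalian expression plasmid for a compact adenine base editor, built on a pCMV backbone that the record describes as carrying Tol2 transposon elements. No Tol2 arms appear in the automated annotation of the 8,861-nt full sequence, so their presence and position cannot be confirmed from the feature table. The plasmid is maintained in E. coli at high copy through a ColE1/pUC-type origin and an ampicillin resistance gene. For selection in mammalian cells, an SV40 enhancer/early promoter drives a blasticidin S deaminase cassette, which is also preceded by the bacterial EM7 promoter and ends in an SV40 polyadenylation signal. Short bleomycin-resistance, lacI and lac promoter/operator fragments near this cassette appear to be backbone remnants rather than functional parts.

The payload is one long open reading frame, transcribed from the CMV enhancer and promoter and terminated by a bovine growth hormone polyadenylation signal. A T7 promoter lies just upstream of the coding region. The annotation tool labels the whole reading frame as Neisseria meningitidis Cas9, but the catalogue describes a chimeric, domain-inlaid editor. It is Nme2Cas9 with its PAM-interacting domain replaced by that of SmuCas9, made a nickase by the D16A mutation. The ABE8e deaminase is inserted within the Cas9 at the site designated i8, using the linker variant called linker-10. An additional D56R substitution is part of the rational engineering series intended to enhance these enzymes. No guide RNA cassette is annotated, so a guide would presumably be provided separately. The construct is used to express this editor for A-to-G base editing in mammalian cells.
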