Addgene plasmid #228726: pEJS2705-CMV-Nme2Smu-ABE8e-i8-L10-D56R
Purpose: Expresses domain inlaid Nme2Smu nCas9 (D16A)-i8-ABE8e base editor with linker-10 and D56R mutation in mammalian cells
Depositing lab: Erik Sontheimer. Publication: Rational Design of Enhanced Nme2Cas9 and Nme2(Smu)Cas9 Nucleases and Base Editors. Bamidele N, Ansodaria A, Chen Z, Cheng H, Panwala R, Jazbec E, Sontheimer EJ. bioRxiv [Preprint]. 2024 Nov 7:2024.10.30.620986. doi: 10.1101/2024.10.30.620986. PubMed 39554198.
Backbone
  Vector backbone: pCMV with Tol2
  Vector type: Mammalian Expression, CRISPR
  Selectable markers: Blasticidin
Growth in bacteria
  Bacterial resistance: Ampicillin, 100 μg/mL
  Growth temperature: 37°C
  Growth strain: DH5alpha
  Copy number: High Copy
Gene/Insert
  Gene/Insert name: Domain inlaid Nme2Smu nCas9 (D16A)-i8-L10-D56R
  Species: Neisseria meningitidis
  Mutation: Nme2-Cas9, Smu PID, D16A D56R
  Promoter: CMV
  Cloning method: Gibson Cloning
Terms and licenses: Academic/Nonprofit Terms; Industry Terms: Not Available to Industry
How to cite: pEJS2705-CMV-Nme2Smu-ABE8e-i8-L10-D56R was a gift from Erik Sontheimer (Addgene plasmid # 228726 ; http://n2t.net/addgene:228726 ; RRID:Addgene_228726)
